>Addgene plasmid #156823 | pD649-HAsp-NTRK1-Fc(DAPA)-AviTag-6xHis | addgene full sequence | sequence record 426820 | Addgene NGS Result
TTTCAATATTATTGAAGCATTTATCAGGGTTATTGTCTCATGAGCGGATACATATTTGAATGTATTTAGA
AAAATAAACAAATAGGGGTCAGTGTTACAACCAATTAACCAATTCTGAACATTATCGCGAGCCCATTTAT
ACCTGAATATGGCTCATAACACCCCTTGCTCATGACCAAAATCCCTTAACGTGAGTTACGCGCGCGTCGT
TCCACTGAGCGTCAGACCCCGTAGAAAAGATCAAAGGATCTTCTTGAGATCCTTTTTTTCTGCGCGTAAT
CTGCTGCTTGCAAACAAAAAAACCACCGCTACCAGCGGTGGTTTGTTTGCCGGATCAAGAGCTACCAACT
CTTTTTCCGAAGGTAACTGGCTTCAGCAGAGCGCAGATACCAAATACTGTTCTTCTAGTGTAGCCGTAGT
TAGCCCACCACTTCAAGAACTCTGTAGCACCGCCTACATACCTCGCTCTGCTAATCCTGTTACCAGTGGC
TGCTGCCAGTGGCGATAAGTCGTGTCTTACCGGGTTGGACTCAAGACGATAGTTACCGGATAAGGCGCAG
CGGTCGGGCTGAACGGGGGGTTCGTGCACACAGCCCAGCTTGGAGCGAACGACCTACACCGAACTGAGAT
ACCTACAGCGTGAGCTATGAGAAAGCGCCACGCTTCCCGAAGGGAGAAAGGCGGACAGGTATCCGGTAAG
CGGCAGGGTCGGAACAGGAGAGCGCACGAGGGAGCTTCCAGGGGGAAACGCCTGGTATCTTTATAGTCCT
GTCGGGTTTCGCCACCTCTGACTTGAGCGTCGATTTTTGTGATGCTCGTCAGGGGGGCGGAGCCTATGGA
AAAACGCCAGCAACGCGGCCTTTTTACGGTTCCTGGCCTTTTGCTGGCCTTTTGCTCACATGTTCTTTCC
TGCGTTATCCCCTGATTCTGTGGATAACCGTATTACCGCCTTTGAGTGAGCTGATACCGCTCGCCGCAGC
CGAACGACCGAGCGCAGCGAGTCAGTGAGCGAGGAAGCGGAAGGCGAGAGTAGGGAACTGCCAGGCATCA
AACTAAGCAGAAGGCCCCTGACGGATGGCCTTTTTGCGTTTCTACAAACTCTTTCTGTGTTGTAAAACGA
CGGCCAGTCTTAAGCTCGGGCCCCCTGGGCGGTTCTGATAACGAGTAATCGTTAATCCGCAAATAACGTA
AAAACCCGCTTCGGCGGGTTTTTTTATGGGGGGAGTTTAGGGAAAGAGCATTTGTCAGAATATTTAAGGG
CGCCTGTCACTTTGCTTGATATATGAGAATTATTTAACCTTATAAATGAGAAAAAAGCAACGCACTTTAA
ATAAGATACGTTGCTTTTTCGATTGATGAACACCTATAATTAAACTATTCATCTATTATTTATGATTTTT
TGTATATACAATATTTCTAGTTTGTTAAAGAGAATTAAGAAAATAAATCTCGAAAATAATAAAGGGAAAA
TCAGTTTTTGATATCAAAATTATACATGTCAACGATAATACAAAATATAATACAAACTATAAGATGTTAT
CAGTATTTATTATCATTTAGAATAAATTTTGTGTCGCCCTTAATTGTGAGCGGATAACAATTACGAGCTT
CATGCACAGTGGCGTTGACTCAATATTGGCCATTAGCCATATTATTCATTGGTTATATAGCATAAATCAA
TATTGGCTATTGGCCATTGCATACGTTGTATCTATATCATAATATGTACATTTATATTGGCTCATGTCCA
ATATGACCGCCATGTTGGCATTGATTATTGACTAGTTATTAATAGTAATCAATTACGGGGTCATTAGTTC
ATAGCCCATATATGGAGTTCCGCGTTACATAACTTACGGTAAATGGCCCGCCTGGCTGACCGCCCAACGA
CCCCCGCCCATTGACGTCAATAATGACGTATGTTCCCATAGTAACGCCAATAGGGACTTTCCATTGACGT
CAATGGGTGGAGTATTTACGGTAAACTGCCCACTTGGCAGTACATCAAGTGTATCATATGCCAAGTACGC
CCCCTATTGACGTCAATGACGGTAAATGGCCCGCCTGGCATTATGCCCAGTACATGACCTTATGGGACTT
TCCTACTTGGCAGTACATCTACGTATTAGTCATCGCTATTACCATGGTGATGCGGTTTTGGCAGTACATC
AATGGGCGTGGATAGCGGTTTGACTCACGGGGATTTCCAAGTCTCCACCCCATTGACGTCAATGGGAGTT
TGTTTTGGCACCAAAATCAACGGGACTTTCCAAAATGTCGTAACAACTCCGCCCCATTGACGCAAATGGG
CGGTAGGCGTGTACGGTGGGAGGTCTATATAAGCAGAGCTCGTTTAGTGAACCGTCAGATCGCCTGGAGA
CGCCATCCACGCTGTTTTGACCTCCATAGAAGACACCGGGACCGATCCAGCCTCCGCGGCCGGGAACGGT
GCATTGGAACGCGGATTCCCCGTGCCAAGAGTGACGTAAGTACCGCCTATAGAGTCTATAGGCCCACCCC
CTTGGCTTCGTTAGAACGCGGCTACAATTAATACATAACCTTATGTATCATACACATACGATTTAGGTGA
CACTATAGAATAACATCCACTTTGCCTTTCTCTCCACAGGTGTCCACTCCCAGGTCCAACTGCACCTCGG
TTCTATCGAAAACGCGCCTGCTAGCGCCACCATGAAGACCATCATTGCCCTGAGCTACATCTTCTGCCTG
GTGTTCGCTGCGGCCGCCGCTGCTCCTTGTCCTGATGCTTGTTGTCCTCACGGCAGCAGCGGCCTGAGAT
GTACAAGAGATGGCGCCCTGGACAGCCTGCATCATCTGCCTGGTGCCGAGAATCTGACCGAGCTGTACAT
CGAGAACCAGCAGCATCTGCAGCACCTGGAACTGAGAGATCTGAGAGGCCTGGGCGAGCTGAGAAACCTG
ACAATCGTGAAGTCCGGGCTGAGATTCGTGGCCCCTGATGCCTTCCACTTCACCCCTAGACTGAGCCGGC
TGAACCTGAGCTTCAATGCCCTGGAATCCCTGAGCTGGAAAACCGTGCAGGGCCTGTCTCTGCAAGAGCT
GGTGCTGTCTGGCAATCCTCTGCACTGTAGCTGTGCCCTGAGATGGCTGCAGAGATGGGAAGAAGAAGGC
CTCGGCGGAGTCCCTGAGCAGAAACTGCAATGTCATGGCCAGGGACCTCTGGCTCACATGCCTAATGCAA
GCTGTGGCGTGCCCACACTGAAGGTGCAGGTTCCAAATGCCTCTGTGGACGTGGGAGATGACGTGCTGCT
GAGATGCCAGGTTGAAGGCAGAGGACTGGAACAGGCCGGCTGGATTCTGACAGAGCTGGAACAGAGCGCC
ACCGTGATGAAGTCTGGTGGACTGCCTTCTCTGGGCCTGACACTGGCCAATGTGACCAGCGACCTGAACC
GGAAGAATGTGACCTGCTGGGCCGAGAACGATGTGGGCAGAGCTGAAGTGTCCGTGCAAGTGAACGTGTC
ATTCCCTGCCAGCGTTCAGCTGCACACAGCCGTGGAAATGCACCACTGGTGTATCCCTTTCAGCGTGGAC
GGACAGCCAGCACCTAGCCTGCGTTGGCTGTTTAACGGCAGCGTGCTGAACGAGACAAGCTTCATCTTCA
CCGAGTTTCTGGAACCAGCCGCCAACGAAACAGTGCGGCATGGCTGTCTGAGACTGAACCAGCCTACACA
CGTGAACAACGGCAACTACACCCTGCTGGCCGCCAATCCTTTTGGACAGGCCTCTGCCTCTATCATGGCC
GCCTTCATGGACAACCCCTTCGAGTTCAACCCTGAGGACCCCATTCCTGTGTCTTTCAGCCCCGTGGACA
CCAATAGCACAAGCGGCGACCCCGTGGAAAAGAAGGATGAGACACCTTTTGGCGTGTCCGTGGCCGTTGG
AGGCGCGCCGGGCGGCGACAAGACCCACACCTGCCCCCCCTGCCCAGCTCCAGAACTGCTGGGAGGGCCT
TCCGTGTTCCTGTTCCCCCCCAAGCCCAAGGACACCCTGATGATCAGCAGGACCCCCGAGGTGACCTGCG
TGGTGGTGGCCGTGTCCCACGAGGACCCAGAGGTGAAGTTCAACTGGTACGTGGACGGCGTGGAGGTGCA
CAACGCCAAGACCAAGCCCAGAGAGGAGCAGTACAACAGCACCTACAGGGTGGTGTCCGTGCTGACCGTG
CTGCACCAGGACTGGCTGAACGGCAAAGAATACAAGTGCAAAGTCTCCAACAAGGCCCTGGCTGCCCCAA
TCGAAAAGACAATCAGCAAGGCCAAGGGCCAGCCACGGGAGCCCCAGGTGTACACCCTGCCCCCCAGCCG
GGAGGAGATGACCAAGAACCAGGTGTCCCTGACCTGTCTGGTGAAGGGCTTCTACCCCAGCGATATCGCC
GTGGAGTGGGAGAGCAACGGCCAGCCCGAGAACAACTACAAGACCACCCCCCCAGTGCTGGACAGCGACG
GCAGCTTCTTCCTGTACAGCAAGCTGACCGTGGACAAGTCCAGGTGGCAGCAGGGCAACGTGTTCAGCTG
CAGCGTGATGCACGAGGCCCTGCACAACCACTACACCCAGAAGTCCCTGAGCCTGAGCCCCGGCGGCAGC
GGTCTTAATGATATTTTCGAGGCTCAGAAGATTGAGTGGCATGAACACCACCACCATCACCACTAAGGCC
GGCCTGTAGTCACTGGCACAACGCGTTACCCGGTAAGCCAATCGGGTATACACGGTCGTCATACTGCAGA
CAGGGTTCTTCTACTTTGCAAGATAGTCTTGAGTAGTAAAATAAATAGATAGAGAAAATCAGCCTCGACT
GTGCCTTCTAGTTGCCAGCCATCTGTTGTTTGCCCCTCCCCCGTGCCTTCCTTGACCCTGGAAGGTGCCA
CTCCCACTGTCCTTTCCTAATAAAATGAGGAAATTGCATCACAACACTCAACCCTATCTCGGTCTATTCT
TTTGATTTATAAGGGATTTTGCCGATTTCGGCCTATTGGTTAAAAAATGAGCTGATTTAACAAAAATTTA
ACGCGAATTAATTCTGTGGAATGTGTGTCAGTTAGGGTGTGGAAAGTCCCCAGGCTCCCCAGCAGGCAGA
AGTATGCAAAGCATGCATCTCAATTAGTCAGCAACCAGGTGTGGAAAGTCCCCAGGCTCCCCAGCAGGCA
GAAGTATGCAAAGCATGCATCTCAATTAGTCAGCAACCATAGTCCCGCCCCTAACTCCGCCCATCCCGCC
CCTAACTCCGCCCAGTTCCGCCCATTCTCCGCCCCATGGCTGACTAATTTTTTTTATTTATGCAGAGGCC
GAGGCCGCCTCTGCCTCTGAGCTATTCCAGAAGTAGTGAGGAGGCTTTTTTGGAGGCCTAGGCTTTTGCA
AAAAGCTCCCGGGAGCTTGTATATCCATTTTCGGATCTGATCAGCACGTGTTGACAATTAATCATCGGCA
TAGTATATCGGCATAGTATAATACGACAAGGTGAGGAACTAAACCATGACCGAGTACAAGCCCACGGTGC
GCCTCGCCACCCGCGACGACGTCCCCAGGGCCGTACGCACCCTCGCCGCCGCGTTCGCCGACTACCCCGC
CACGCGCCACACCGTCGATCCGGACCGCCACATCGAGCGGGTCACCGAGCTGCAAGAACTCTTCCTCACG
CGCGTCGGGCTCGACATCGGCAAGGTGTGGGTCGCGGACGACGGCGCCGCGGTGGCGGTCTGGACCACGC
CGGAGAGCGTCGAAGCGGGGGCGGTGTTCGCCGAGATCGGCCCGCGCATGGCCGAGTTGAGCGGTTCCCG
GCTGGCCGCGCAGCAACAGATGGAAGGCCTCCTGGCGCCGCACCGGCCCAAGGAGCCCGCGTGGTTCCTG
GCCACCGTCGGCGTCTCGCCCGACCACCAGGGCAAGGGTCTGGGCAGCGCCGTCGTGCTCCCCGGAGTGG
AGGCGGCCGAGCGCGCCGGGGTGCCCGCCTTCCTGGAGACATCCGCGCCCCGCAACCTCCCCTTCTACGA
GCGGCTCGGCTTCACCGTCACCGCCGACGTCGAGGTGCCCGAAGGACCGCGCACCTGGTGCATGACCCGC
AAGCCCGGTGCCTGACACGTGCTACGAGATTTCGATTCCACCGCCGCCTTCTATGAAAGGTTGGGCTTCG
GAATCGTTTTCCGGGACGCCGGCTGGATGATCCTCCAGCGCGGGGATCTCATGCTGGAGTTCTTCGCCCA
CCCCAACTTGTTTATTGCAGCTTATAATGGTTACAAATAAAGCAATAGCATCACAAATTTCACAAATAAA
GCATTTTTTTCACTGCATTCTAGTTGTGGTTTGTCCAAACTCATCAATGTATCTTATCATGTCTGTATAC
CGTCGACCTCTAGCTAGAGCTTGGCGTAATCATGGTCATTACCAATGCTTAATCAGTGAGGCACCTATCT
CAGCGATCTGTCTATTTCGTTCATCCATAGTTGCCTGACTCCCCGTCGTGTAGATAACTACGATACGGGA
GGGCTTACCATCTGGCCCCAGCGCTGCGATGATACCGCGAGAACCACGCTCACCGGCTCCGGATTTATCA
GCAATAAACCAGCCAGCCGGAAGGGCCGAGCGCAGAAGTGGTCCTGCAACTTTATCCGCCTCCATCCAGT
CTATTAATTGTTGCCGGGAAGCTAGAGTAAGTAGTTCGCCAGTTAATAGTTTGCGCAACGTTGTTGCCAT
CGCTACAGGCATCGTGGTGTCACGCTCGTCGTTTGGTATGGCTTCATTCAGCTCCGGTTCCCAACGATCA
AGGCGAGTTACATGATCCCCCATGTTGTGCAAAAAAGCGGTTAGCTCCTTCGGTCCTCCGATCGTTGTCA
GAAGTAAGTTGGCCGCAGTGTTATCACTCATGGTTATGGCAGCACTGCATAATTCTCTTACTGTCATGCC
ATCCGTAAGATGCTTTTCTGTGACTGGTGAGTACTCAACCAAGTCATTCTGAGAATAGTGTATGCGGCGA
CCGAGTTGCTCTTGCCCGGCGTCAATACGGGATAATACCGCGCCACATAGCAGAACTTTAAAAGTGCTCA
TCATTGGAAAACGTTCTTCGGGGCGAAAACTCTCAAGGATCTTACCGCTGTTGAGATCCAGTTCGATGTA
ACCCACTCGTGCACCCAACTGATCTTCAGCATCTTTTACTTTCACCAGCGTTTCTGGGTGAGCAAAAACA
GGAAGGCAAAATGCCGCAAAAAAGGGAATAAGGGCGACACGGAAATGTTGAATACTCATATTCTTCCTT
Features (pLannotate 1.2.2; 21 found; start..end, strand, type, name):
    119..143     -  CDS            KanR (fragment): aminoglycoside phosphotransferase; aph(3')-Ia; confers resistance to kanamycin
    254..842     +  rep_origin     ori: high-copy-number ColE1/pMB1/pBR322/pUC origin of replication
   1067..1084    +  terminator     rrnB T2 terminator (fragment): transcription terminator T2 from the E. coli rrnB gene
   1109..1128    -  CDS            lacZα (fragment): LacZα fragment of β-galactosidase; lacZ fragment
   1584..1600    +  protein_bind   lac operator: The lac repressor binds to the lac operator to inhibit transcription in E. coli. This inhibition can be relieved by adding lactose or isopropyl-β-D-thiogalactopyranoside (IPTG). lac repressor encoded by lacI
   1843..2146    +  enhancer       CMV enhancer: human cytomegalovirus immediate early enhancer
   2147..2350    +  promoter       CMV promoter: human cytomegalovirus (CMV) immediate early promoter
   2486..2529    +  intron         CMV intron (fragment): modified intron A from human cytomegalovirus
   2581..2599    +  promoter       SP6 promoter: promoter for bacteriophage SP6 RNA polymerase
   2603..2640    +  CDS            IgH signal sequence (fragment): signal sequence from the mouse immunoglobulin heavy chain variable region
   2728..3921    +  CDS            NTRK1 (fragment): NTRK1_HUMAN - Also known as MTC, TRK From Homo sapiens (Human).
   3937..4614    +  CDS            IGHG1 (fragment): IGHG1_HUMAN - Experimental evidence at protein level: Swiss-Prot protein existence level 1. Constant region of immunoglobulin heavy chains. Immunoglobulins, also known as antibodies, are membrane-bound or secreted glycoproteins produced by B lymphocytes. In the recognition phase of humoral immunity, the membrane-bound immunoglobulins serve as receptors which, upon binding of a specific antigen, trigger the clonal expansion and differentiation of B lymphocytes into immunoglobulins- secreting plasma cells. Secreted immunoglobulins mediate the effector phase of humoral immunity, which results in
   4829..4940    +  polyA_signal   bGH poly(A) signal: bovine growth hormone polyadenylation signal
   4941..5049    +  rep_origin     f1 ori (fragment): f1 bacteriophage origin of replication; arrow indicates direction of (+) strand synthesis
   5063..5392    +  promoter       SV40 promoter: SV40 enhancer and early promoter
   5440..5487    +  promoter       EM7 promoter: synthetic bacterial promoter&nbsp
   5506..6105    +  CDS            PuroR (fragment): puromycin N-acetyltransferase; pac from Streptomyces; confers resistance to puromycin
   6115..6240    +  CDS            ble (fragment): BLE_KLEPN - Experimental evidence at protein level: Swiss-Prot protein existence level 1. Binding protein with a strong affinity to the bleomycin family of antibiotics. Binds to CL990; an antimitotic-antibiotic compound. From Klebsiella pneumoniae.
   6235..6356    +  polyA_signal   SV40 poly(A) signal: SV40 polyadenylation signal
   6409..7269    -  CDS            AmpR: β-lactamase; bla; confers resistance to ampicillin, carbenicillin, and related antibiotics
   7272..89      -  promoter       AmpR promoter (fragment) (across the origin): bla
