[The description below was written by a language model from this plasmid's Addgene catalogue record and pLannotate feature annotations shown in this document.]
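Description:
pD649-HAsp-NTRK1-Fc(DAPA)-AviTag-6xHis is a mammalian expression plasmid built on the pD649 backbone for producing the extracellular domain of human NTRK1 (TrkA) as a secreted Fc fusion protein. It is maintained in E. coli through a high-copy ColE1/pUC-type origin and selected with ampicillin via the β-lactamase gene. The sequenced record is about 7.3 kb. The annotation also picks up small remnants of KanR, lacZα, an rrnB terminator and an f1 origin, which appear to be non-functional fragments of the vector's ancestry.

Expression is driven by the CMV immediate-early enhancer and promoter, followed by a partial CMV intron A and an SP6 promoter, which could serve for in vitro transcription and is where the listed 5′ sequencing primer anneals. The open reading frame begins with a signal peptide: the name indicates an HA signal peptide, although the automated annotation matches a fragment of a mouse IgH signal sequence. This directs the product into the secretory pathway. The NTRK1 ectodomain sits between preserved NotI and AscI sites and is joined in frame to a human IgG1 Fc carrying the D265A and P329A (DAPA) substitutions, which generally reduce Fc effector interactions. According to the catalogue fields, an AviTag for site-specific enzymatic biotinylation and a 6xHis tag for metal-affinity purification follow, although neither is annotated in the feature table. A bGH polyadenylation signal ends the unit.

A separate SV40/EM7-driven cassette encodes puromycin N-acetyltransferase with an SV40 poly(A), offering selection in mammalian cells. The plasmid belongs to a collection of cell-surface ectodomain constructs used for protein–protein interaction screening. The depositor notes that some members may carry an IS4-like transposase insertion upstream of the CMV promoter, but none is annotated here.
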