Addgene plasmid #156823: pD649-HAsp-NTRK1-Fc(DAPA)-AviTag-6xHis
Purpose: Mammalian expression of cell-surface protein extracellular domain fused to Fc(DAPA)-Avi-6xHis. Protein is secreted from cells.
Depositing lab: Chris Garcia. Depositing organization: Stanford University. Publication: A Human IgSF Cell-Surface Interactome Reveals a Complex Network of Protein-Protein Interactions. Wojtowicz WM, Vielmetter J, Fernandes RA, Siepe DH, Eastman CL, Chisholm GB, Cox S, Klock H, Anderson PW, Rue SM, Miller JJ, Glaser SM, Bragstad ML, Vance J, Lam AW, Lesley SA, Zinn K, Garcia KC. Cell. 2020 Aug 20;182(4):1027-1043.e17. doi: 10.1016/j.cell.2020.07.025. PubMed 32822567.
Backbone
  Vector backbone: pD649
  Backbone size w/o insert (bp): 6106
  Vector type: Mammalian Expression
Growth in bacteria
  Bacterial resistance: Ampicillin, 100 μg/mL
  Growth temperature: 37°C
  Growth strain: DH5alpha
  Copy number: High Copy
Gene/Insert
  Gene/Insert name: NTRK1
  Species: H. sapiens (human)
  Insert size (bp): 1173
  Mutation: Fc region of human IgG contains D265A and P329A mutations (DAPA)
  Entrez Gene: NTRK1 (a.k.a. MTC, TRK, TRK1, TRKA, Trk-A, p140-TrkA)
  Promoter: CMV/SP6
  Tag / fusion protein: Fc(DAPA)-AviTag-6xHis (C terminal on backbone)
  Cloning method: Restriction Enzyme; 5′ cloning site GCGGCCGC (not destroyed); 3′ cloning site GGCGCGCC (not destroyed)
  Sequencing primers: 5′ ATTTAGGTGACACTATAG; 3′ CACGTACCAGTTGAACTTCACC
Resource information
  A portion of this plasmid was derived from a plasmid made by: synthesis by ThermoFisher
Terms and licenses: Academic/Nonprofit Terms; Industry Terms: Not Available to Industry
Depositor comments: Some plasmids in this collection may have an IS4-like element ISVsa5 family transposase upstream of the CMV promoter.
How to cite: pD649-HAsp-NTRK1-Fc(DAPA)-AviTag-6xHis was a gift from Chris Garcia (Addgene plasmid # 156823 ; http://n2t.net/addgene:156823 ; RRID:Addgene_156823)
