>Addgene plasmid #156823 | pD649-HAsp-NTRK1-Fc(DAPA)-AviTag-6xHis | depositor partial sequence | sequence record 302756 | insert (extracellular domain)
GCTGCTCCTTGTCCTGATGCTTGTTGTCCTCACGGCAGCAGCGGCCTGAGATGTACAAGAGATGGCGCCC
TGGACAGCCTGCATCATCTGCCTGGTGCCGAGAATCTGACCGAGCTGTACATCGAGAACCAGCAGCATCT
GCAGCACCTGGAACTGAGAGATCTGAGAGGCCTGGGCGAGCTGAGAAACCTGACAATCGTGAAGTCCGGG
CTGAGATTCGTGGCCCCTGATGCCTTCCACTTCACCCCTAGACTGAGCCGGCTGAACCTGAGCTTCAATG
CCCTGGAATCCCTGAGCTGGAAAACCGTGCAGGGCCTGTCTCTGCAAGAGCTGGTGCTGTCTGGCAATCC
TCTGCACTGTAGCTGTGCCCTGAGATGGCTGCAGAGATGGGAAGAAGAAGGCCTCGGCGGAGTCCCTGAG
CAGAAACTGCAATGTCATGGCCAGGGACCTCTGGCTCACATGCCTAATGCAAGCTGTGGCGTGCCCACAC
TGAAGGTGCAGGTTCCAAATGCCTCTGTGGACGTGGGAGATGACGTGCTGCTGAGATGCCAGGTTGAAGG
CAGAGGACTGGAACAGGCCGGCTGGATTCTGACAGAGCTGGAACAGAGCGCCACCGTGATGAAGTCTGGT
GGACTGCCTTCTCTGGGCCTGACACTGGCCAATGTGACCAGCGACCTGAACCGGAAGAATGTGACCTGCT
GGGCCGAGAACGATGTGGGCAGAGCTGAAGTGTCCGTGCAAGTGAACGTGTCATTCCCTGCCAGCGTTCA
GCTGCACACAGCCGTGGAAATGCACCACTGGTGTATCCCTTTCAGCGTGGACGGACAGCCAGCACCTAGC
CTGCGTTGGCTGTTTAACGGCAGCGTGCTGAACGAGACAAGCTTCATCTTCACCGAGTTTCTGGAACCAG
CCGCCAACGAAACAGTGCGGCATGGCTGTCTGAGACTGAACCAGCCTACACACGTGAACAACGGCAACTA
CACCCTGCTGGCCGCCAATCCTTTTGGACAGGCCTCTGCCTCTATCATGGCCGCCTTCATGGACAACCCC
TTCGAGTTCAACCCTGAGGACCCCATTCCTGTGTCTTTCAGCCCCGTGGACACCAATAGCACAAGCGGCG
ACCCCGTGGAAAAGAAGGATGAGACACCTTTTGGCGTGTCCGTGGCCGTTGGA
